Addgene plasmid #148604: pAc5.1B-lambdaN-HA-EGFP-DmRoquin_702-819_AE
Purpose: Insect Expression of DmRoquin_702-819
Depositing lab: Elisa Izaurralde. Depositing organization: Max Planck Institute for Developmental Biology. Publication: A CAF40-binding motif facilitates recruitment of the CCR4-NOT complex to mRNAs targeted by Drosophila Roquin. Sgromo A, Raisch T, Bawankar P, Bhandari D, Chen Y, Kuzuoglu-Ozturk D, Weichenrieder O, Izaurralde E. Nat Commun. 2017 Feb 6;8:14307. doi: 10.1038/ncomms14307. PubMed 28165457.
Backbone
  Vector backbone: Unknown
  Vector type: Insect Expression
Growth in bacteria
  Bacterial resistance: Ampicillin, 100 μg/mL
  Growth temperature: 37°C
  Growth strain: DH5alpha
  Copy number: Low Copy
Gene/Insert
  Gene/Insert name: DmRoquin_702-819
  Species: D. melanogaster (fly)
  Entrez Gene: roq (a.k.a. CG16807, Dmel\CG16807, NEST:bs21b12)
  Cloning method: Unknown
Terms and licenses: Academic/Nonprofit Terms; Industry Terms: Not Available to Industry
Depositor comments: ORF extracted from isoform C NCBI:NM_001275011.1 Plasmids from this collection were made available to the research community and donated after the lab closed. Please note that the sequence provided by the depositing laboratory may be theoretical/predicted or based on Sanger sequencing results. There may be discrepancies between sequencing results obtained by Addgene and the depositor sequence. If an Addgene verified sequence is not available, please contact before placing your order to request that our lab fully sequence the plasmid.
How to cite: pAc5.1B-lambdaN-HA-EGFP-DmRoquin_702-819_AE was a gift from Elisa Izaurralde (Addgene plasmid # 148604 ; http://n2t.net/addgene:148604 ; RRID:Addgene_148604)
