[The description below was written by a language model from this plasmid's Addgene catalogue record and pLannotate feature annotations shown in this document.]
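Description:
pAc5.1B-lambdaN-HA-EGFP-DmRoquin_702-819_AE is an insect-cell expression plasmid of about 6.4 kb. The catalogue lists its backbone as unknown, although the name points to the pAc5.1B family. It is maintained in E. coli through a ColE1/pUC-type origin and selected with ampicillin via a β-lactamase gene under its own bla promoter. The catalogue describes it as low copy, whereas the annotated origin is of a type usually labelled high copy. Short fragments annotated as tetracycline resistance and SV40 large T antigen appear to be non-functional backbone remnants.

Expression is driven by the Drosophila melanogaster actin 5C promoter, a strong constitutive promoter commonly used in fly cell lines. It is followed by a single fusion reading frame: a short fragment of the bacteriophage lambda N protein, an HA epitope tag (annotated as part of a 3xHA element), and EGFP. The insert is residues 702–819 of Drosophila Roquin (roq, taken from isoform C). It is not annotated in the feature table but would fit the roughly 370 nt gap between EGFP and the SV40 polyadenylation signal, making it a C-terminal fusion. The meaning of the "AE" suffix is not stated in the record.

The lambda N peptide binds BoxB RNA hairpins, so fusions of this kind are typically used in tethering assays, where the protein is artificially recruited to a BoxB-containing reporter mRNA to test its effect on that transcript. HA and EGFP allow detection, visualisation or pull-down. The associated publication concerns recruitment of the CCR4-NOT deadenylase complex by Roquin through a CAF40-binding motif, which suggests that this fragment was used to map or test that activity.
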