Features (pLannotate 1.2.2; 10 found; start..end, strand, type, name):
     56..2568    +  promoter       Ac5 promoter: Drosophila melanogaster actin 5C promoter
   2588..2653    +  CDS            N (fragment): REGN_LAMBD - Experimental evidence at protein level: Swiss-Prot protein existence level 1. Plays a role as a transcriptional antitermination factor that allows the virus to initiate its lytic phase. Activates expression of the delayed viral early genes by modifying host RNA polymerase (RNAP) into a form that is resistant to termination signals. This antitermination function requires the host NusA protein which serves to stabilize the interaction between antitermination protein N and host RNA polymerase. From Escherichia phage lambda (Bacteriophage lambda).
   2678..2704    +  CDS            3xHA (fragment): three tandem HA epitope tags
   2723..3439    +  CDS            EGFP: EGFP is a basic (constitutively fluorescent) green fluorescent protein published in 1996, derived from Aequorea victoria. It is reported to be a rapidly-maturing weak dimer with moderate acid sensitivity.
   3807..3941    -  polyA_signal   SV40 poly(A) signal: SV40 polyadenylation signal
   3964..4048    -  CDS            large T antigen (fragment): large T antigen from SV40 (simian virus 40)
   4049..4519    +  CDS            TcR (fragment): tetracycline efflux protein; tet; confers resistance to tetracycline
   4563..5151    -  rep_origin     ori: high-copy-number ColE1/pMB1/pBR322/pUC origin of replication
   5322..6182    -  CDS            AmpR: β-lactamase; bla; confers resistance to ampicillin, carbenicillin, and related antibiotics
   6183..6287    -  promoter       AmpR promoter: bla
>Addgene plasmid #148604 | pAc5.1B-lambdaN-HA-EGFP-DmRoquin_702-819_AE | depositor full sequence | sequence record 291052 | Full Sequence
CTTCAAGGAATTAATTCTATATTCTAAAAACACAAATGATACTTCTAAAAAAAATCATGAATGGCATCAA
CTCTGAATCAAATCTTTGCAGATGCACCTACTTCTCATTTCCACTGTCACATCATTTTTCCAGATCTCGC
TGCCTGTTATGTGGCCCACAAACCAAGACACGTTTTATGGCCATTAAAGCTGGCTGATCGTCGCCAAACA
CCAAATACATATCAATATGTACATTCGAGAAAGAAGCGATCAAAGAAGCGTCTTCGGGCGAGTAGGAGAA
TGCGGAGGAGAAGGAGAACGAGCTGATCTAGTATCTCTCCACAATCCAATGCCAACTGACCAACTGGCCA
TATTCGGAGCAATTTGAAGCCAATTTCCATCGCCTGGCGATCGCTCCATTCTTGGCTATATGTTTTTCAC
CGTTCCCGGGGCCATTTTCAAAGACTCGTCGGTAAGATAAGATTGTGTCACTCGCTGTCTCTCTTCATTT
GTCGAAGAATGCTGAGGAATTTCGCGATGACGTCGGCGAGTATTTTGAAGAATGAGAATAATTTGTATTT
ATACGAAAATCAGTTAGTGGAATTTTCTACAAAAACATGTTATCTATAGATAATTTTGTTGCAAAATATG
TTGACTATGACAAAGATTGTATGTATATACCTTTAATGTATTCTCATTTTCTTATGTATTTATAATGGCA
ATGATGATACTGATGATATTTTAAGATGATGCCAGACCACAGGCTGATTTCTGCGTCTTTTGCCGAACGC
AGTGCATGTGCGGTTGTTGTTTTTTGGAATAGTTTCAATTTTCGGACTGTCCGCTTTGATTTCAGTTTCT
TGGCTTATTCAAAAAGCAAAGTAAAGCCAAAAAAGCGAGATGGCAATACCAAATGCGGCAAAACGGTAGT
GGAAGGAAAGGGGTGCGGGGCAGCGGAAGGAAGGGTGGGGCGGGGCGTGGCGGGGTCTGTGGCTGGGCGC
GACGTCACCGACGTTGGAGCCACTCCTTTGACCATGTGTGCGTGTGTGTATTATTCGTGTCTCGCCACTC
GCCGGTTGTTTTTTTCTTTTTATCTCGCTCTCTCTAGCGCCATCTCGTACGCATGCTCAACGCACCGCAT
GTTGCCGTGTCCTTTATGCGTCATTTTGGCTCGAAATAGGCAATTATTTAAACAAAGATTAGTCAACGAA
AACGCTAAAATAAATAAGTCTACAATATGGTTACTTATTGCCATGTGTGTGCAGCCAACGATAGCAACAA
AAGCAACAACACAGTGGCTTTCCCTCTTTCACTTTTTGTTTGCAAGCGCGTGCGAGCAAGACGGCACGAC
CGGCAAACGCAATTACGCTGACAAAGAGCAGACGAAGTTTTGGCCGAAAAACATCAAGGCGCCTGATACG
AATGCATTTGCAATAACAATTGCGATATTTAATATTGTTTATGAAGCTGTTTGACTTCAAAACACACAAA
AAAAAAAATAAAACAAATTATTTGAAAGAGAATTAGGAATCGGACAGCTTATCGTTACGGGCTAACAGCA
CACCGAGACGAAATAGCTTACCTGACGTCACAGCCTCTGGAAGAACTGCCGCCAAGCAGAGAGAGAGAGA
AAAAGAGGGAGAGCAGCTTAGACCGCATGTGCTTGTGTGTGAGGCGTCTCTCTCTTCGTCTCCTGTTTGC
GCAAACGCATAGACTGCACTGAGAAAATCGATTACCTATTTTTTATGAATGAATATTTGCACTATTACTA
TTCAAAACTATTAAGATAGCAATCACATTCAATAGCCAAATACTATACCACCTGAGCGATGCAACGAAAT
GATCAATTTGAGCAAAAATGCTGCATATTTAGGACGGCATCATTATAGAAATGCTTCTTGCTGTGTACTT
TTCTCTCGTCTGGCAGCTGTTTCGCCGTTATTGTTAAAACCGGCTTAAGTTAGGTGTGTTTTCTACGACT
AGTGATGCCCCTACTAGAAGATGTGTGTTGCACAAATGTCCCTGAATAACCAATTTGAAGTGCAGATAGC
AGTAAACGTAAGCTAATATGAATATTATTTAACTGTAATGTTTTAATATCGCTGGACATTACTAATAAAC
CCACTATAAACACATGTACATATGTATGTTTTGGCATACAATGAGTAGTTGGGGAAAAAATGTGTAAAAG
CACCGTGACCATCACAGCATAAAGATAACCAGCTGAAGTATCGAATATGAGTAACCCCCAAATTGAATCA
CATGCCGCAACTGATAGGACCCATGGAAGTACACTCTTCATGGCGATATACAAGACACACACAAGCACGA
ACACCCAGTTGCGGAGGAAATTCTCCGTAAATGAAAACCCAATCGGCGAACAATTCATACCCATATATGG
TAAAAGTTTTGAACGCGACTTGAGAGCGGAGAGCATTGCGGCTGATAAGGTTTTAGCGCTAAGCGGGCTT
TATAAAACGGGCTGCGGGACCAGTTTTCATATCACTACCGTTTGAGTTCTTGTGCTGTGTGGATACTCCT
CCCGACACAAAGCCGCTCCATCAGCCAGCAGTCGTCTAATCCAGAGACCCCGGATCGGGGTACCAACATG
GACGCACAAACACGACGACGTGAGCGTCGCGCTGAGAAACAAGCTCAATGGAAAGCTGCAAACGGTGGAT
CTCCTCCACATATGGCTTACCCATACGATGTTCCAGATTACGCTCCTCCAAGCTTGAATTCTATGGTGAG
CAAGGGCGAGGAGCTGTTCACCGGGGTGGTGCCCATCCTGGTCGAGCTGGACGGCGACGTAAACGGCCAC
AAGTTCAGCGTGTCCGGCGAGGGCGAGGGCGATGCCACCTACGGCAAGCTGACCCTGAAGTTCATCTGCA
CCACCGGCAAGCTGCCCGTGCCCTGGCCCACCCTCGTGACCACCCTGACCTACGGCGTGCAGTGCTTCAG
CCGCTACCCCGACCACATGAAGCAGCACGACTTCTTCAAGTCCGCCATGCCCGAAGGCTACGTCCAGGAG
CGCACCATCTTCTTCAAGGACGACGGCAACTACAAGACCCGCGCCGAGGTGAAGTTCGAGGGCGACACCC
TGGTGAACCGCATCGAGCTGAAGGGCATCGACTTCAAGGAGGACGGCAACATCCTGGGGCACAAGCTGGA
GTACAACTACAACAGCCACAACGTCTATATCATGGCCGACAAGCAGAAGAACGGCATCAAGGTGAACTTC
AAGATCCGCCACAACATCGAGGACGGCAGCGTGCAGCTCGCCGACCACTACCAGCAGAACACCCCCATCG
GCGACGGCCCCGTGCTGCTGCCCGACAACCACTACCTGAGCACCCAGTCCGCCCTGAGCAAAGACCCCAA
CGAGAAGCGCGATCACATGGTCCTGCTGGAGTTCGTGACCGCCGCCGGGATCACTCTCGGCATGGACGAG
CTGTACAAGGGCGGCCGCAATACGGGTAAAGATTCAGCCAACTTTGTACGATCAGACTCCATATTGGATG
ACGATGCGTCCACATTCGATGTGCCCACTGGCTCCTCCATGCTGAGTATCTACGGCCCGATTTGCCCCAA
GAGCAGTACGACCGGCAACTGGAACAACTTTGATCTGGGATATGGCGGCTTCAAGAGTGACAGAAACGAT
AGCTTCAATGCCAATAAGCAGCAACAGCCGATGTGGGGCAGGAAACCGCAACTGATGTCGGAAGACAGTT
TCGAGGGCGGCATCGATAGTGGAATGATGCTGCAGCTGGAGAAGAATCTGGTGGACATCGTCGATCCCGA
TGACAGTGGGATCAAGGTGGACTAAGGATCCAGACATGATAAGATACATTGATGAGTTTGGACAAACCAC
AACTAGAATGCAGTGAAAAAAATGCTTTATTTGTGAAATTTGTGATGCTATTGCTTTATTTGTAACCATT
ATAAGCTGCAATAAACAAGTTAACAACAACAATTGCATTCATTTTATGTTTCAGGTTCAGGGGGAGGTGT
GGGAGGTTTTTTAAAGCAAGTAAAACCTCTACAAATGTGGTATGGCTGATTATGATCAGTCGACCGATGC
CCTTGAGAGCCTTCAACCCAGTCAGCTCCTTCCGGTGGGCGCGGGGCATGACTATCGTCGCCGCACTTAT
GACTGTCTTCTTTATCATGCAACTCGTAGGACAGGTGCCGGCAGCGCTCTGGGTCATTTTCGGCGAGGAC
CGCTTTCGCTGGAGCGCGACGATGATCGGCCTGTCGCTTGCGGTATTCGGAATCTTGCACGCCCTCGCTC
AAGCCTTCGTCACTGGTCCCGCCACCAAACGTTTCGGCGAGAAGCAGGCCATTATCGCCGGCATGGCGGC
CGACGCGCTGGGCTACGTCTTGCTGGCGTTCGCGACGCGAGGCTGGATGGCCTTCCCCATTATGATTCTT
CTCGCTTCCGGCGGCATCGGGATGCCCGCGTTGCAGGCCATGCTGTCCAGGCAGGTAGATGACGACCATC
AGGGACAGCTTCAAGGATCGCTCGCGGCTCTTACCAGCCAGCAAAAGGCCAGGAACCGTAAAAAGGCCGC
GTTGCTGGCGTTTTTCCATAGGCTCCGCCCCCCTGACGAGCATCACAAAAATCGACGCTCAAGTCAGAGG
TGGCGAAACCCGACAGGACTATAAAGATACCAGGCGTTTCCCCCTGGAAGCTCCCTCGTGCGCTCTCCTG
TTCCGACCCTGCCGCTTACCGGATACCTGTCCGCCTTTCTCCCTTCGGGAAGCGTGGCGCTTTCTCAATG
CTCACGCTGTAGGTATCTCAGTTCGGTGTAGGTCGTTCGCTCCAAGCTGGGCTGTGTGCACGAACCCCCC
GTTCAGCCCGACCGCTGCGCCTTATCCGGTAACTATCGTCTTGAGTCCAACCCGGTAAGACACGACTTAT
CGCCACTGGCAGCAGCCACTGGTAACAGGATTAGCAGAGCGAGGTATGTAGGCGGTGCTACAGAGTTCTT
GAAGTGGTGGCCTAACTACGGCTACACTAGAAGGACAGTATTTGGTATCTGCGCTCTGCTGAAGCCAGTT
ACCTTCGGAAAAAGAGTTGGTAGCTCTTGATCCGGCAAACAAACCACCGCTGGTAGCGGTGGTTTTTTTG
TTTGCAAGCAGCAGATTACGCGCAGAAAAAAAGGATCTCAAGAAGATCCTTTGATCTTTTCTACGGGGTC
TGACGCTCAGTGGAACGAAAACTCACGTTAAGGGATTTTGGTCATGAGATTATCAAAAAGGATCTTCACC
TAGATCCTTTTAAATTAAAAATGAAGTTTTAAATCAATCTAAAGTATATATGAGTAAACTTGGTCTGACA
GTTACCAATGCTTAATCAGTGAGGCACCTATCTCAGCGATCTGTCTATTTCGTTCATCCATAGTTGCCTG
ACTCCCCGTCGTGTAGATAACTACGATACGGGAGGGCTTACCATCTGGCCCCAGTGCTGCAATGATACCG
CGAGACCCACGCTCACCGGCTCCAGATTTATCAGCAATAAACCAGCCAGCCGGAAGGGCCGAGCGCAGAA
GTGGTCCTGCAACTTTATCCGCCTCCATCCAGTCTATTAATTGTTGCCGGGAAGCTAGAGTAAGTAGTTC
GCCAGTTAATAGTTTGCGCAACGTTGTTGCCATTGCTGCAGGCATCGTGGTGTCACGCTCGTCGTTTGGT
ATGGCTTCATTCAGCTCCGGTTCCCAACGATCAAGGCGAGTTACATGATCCCCCATGTTGTGCAAAAAAG
CGGTTAGCTCCTTCGGTCCTCCGATCGTTGTCAGAAGTAAGTTGGCCGCAGTGTTATCACTCATGGTTAT
GGCAGCACTGCATAATTCTCTTACTGTCATGCCATCCGTAAGATGCTTTTCTGTGACTGGTGAGTACTCA
ACCAAGTCATTCTGAGAATAGTGTATGCGGCGACCGAGTTGCTCTTGCCCGGCGTCAACACGGGATAATA
CCGCGCCACATAGCAGAACTTTAAAAGTGCTCATCATTGGAAAACGTTCTTCGGGGCGAAAACTCTCAAG
GATCTTACCGCTGTTGAGATCCAGTTCGATGTAACCCACTCGTGCACCCAACTGATCTTCAGCATCTTTT
ACTTTCACCAGCGTTTCTGGGTGAGCAAAAACAGGAAGGCAAAATGCCGCAAAAAAGGGAATAAGGGCGA
CACGGAAATGTTGAATACTCATACTCTTCCTTTTTCAATATTATTGAAGCATTTATCAGGGTTATTGTCT
CATGAGCGGATACATATTTGAATGTATTTAGAAAAATAAACAAATAGGGGTTCCGCGCACATTTCCCCGA
AAAGTGCCACCTGACGTCTAAGAAACCATTATTATCATGACATTAACCTATAAAAATAGGCGTATCACGA
GGCCCTTTCGT
